Addgene plasmid #83692: MSCV-6NBC-GFP-PGK-Puro-Barcode15
Purpose: individual 6N barcode to make barcoded cell line variants
Depositing lab: Monte Winslow. Depositing organization: Stanford University. Publication: An in vivo multiplexed small-molecule screening platform. Gruner BM, Schulze CJ, Yang D, Ogasawara D, Dix MM, Rogers ZN, Chuang CH, McFarland CD, Chiou SH, Brown JM, Cravatt BF, Bogyo M, Winslow MM. Nat Methods. 2016 Sep 12. doi: 10.1038/nmeth.3992. PubMed 27617390.
Backbone
  Vector backbone: MSCV
  Vector type: Retroviral
  Selectable markers: Puromycin
Growth in bacteria
  Bacterial resistance: Ampicillin, 100 μg/mL
  Growth temperature: 37°C
  Growth strain: DH5alpha
  Copy number: High Copy
Gene/Insert
  Gene/Insert name: Barcode15
  Species: Synthetic
  Cloning method: Restriction Enzyme; 5′ cloning site BglII (destroyed during cloning); 3′ cloning site EcoRI (not destroyed)
  Sequencing primers: 5′ CCCTTGAACCTCCTCGTTCGACC
Terms and licenses: Academic/Nonprofit Terms; Industry Terms: Not Available to Industry
Depositor comments: Please note, the Barcode15 sequence found during Addgene quality control is CGAACA not CTAGGT.
How to cite: MSCV-6NBC-GFP-PGK-Puro-Barcode15 was a gift from Monte Winslow (Addgene plasmid # 83692 ; http://n2t.net/addgene:83692 ; RRID:Addgene_83692)
