[The description below was written by a language model from this plasmid's Addgene catalogue record and pLannotate feature annotations shown in this document.]
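Description:
MSCV-6NBC-GFP-PGK-Puro-Barcode15 is a 7,018 nt gammaretroviral transfer vector built on the murine stem cell virus (MSCV) backbone. It belongs to a series of plasmids that each carry a distinct synthetic six-nucleotide barcode, used to generate uniquely tagged cell line variants. The proviral region is bounded by 5′ and 3′ long terminal repeats from murine embryonic stem cell virus and includes the MESV Ψ packaging signal and a truncated, start-codon-less MMLV gag segment, which together allow the transcript to be encapsidated when viral proteins are supplied in trans by packaging cells. In bacteria the plasmid replicates from a high-copy ColE1/pUC-type origin and is selected with ampicillin through the bla gene. The short lac, rop, bom, TcR and env fragments annotated outside the provirus are cloning remnants of the backbone.

Downstream of the packaging region lies EGFP. No internal promoter is annotated ahead of it, so it is presumably transcribed from the 5′ LTR. It is followed by a mouse PGK promoter driving puromycin N-acetyltransferase. Transduced cells can therefore be identified by green fluorescence and enriched with puromycin. The barcode was inserted by restriction cloning between BglII (destroyed) and EcoRI (retained) sites. It is too short to be annotated, so the feature table does not show its position. The depositor comments note that the barcode found during repository quality control differs from the one originally expected, so users should rely on the verified sequence.

After integration, the barcode becomes a heritable genomic tag. According to the associated publication, barcoded variants of this kind were used in an in vivo multiplexed small-molecule screening platform.
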