Features (pLannotate 1.2.2; 19 found; start..end, strand, type, name):
    579..920     +  misc_feature   MESV Ψ: packaging signal of murine embryonic stem cell virus
    987..1403    +  CDS            gag (truncated): truncated Moloney murine leukemia virus (MMLV) gag gene lacking the start codon
   1427..2143    +  CDS            EGFP: EGFP is a basic (constitutively fluorescent) green fluorescent protein published in 1996, derived from Aequorea victoria. It is reported to be a rapidly-maturing weak dimer with moderate acid sensitivity.
   2161..2660    +  promoter       PGK promoter: mouse phosphoglycerate kinase 1 promoter
   2681..3280    +  CDS            PuroR: puromycin N-acetyltransferase; pac from Streptomyces alboniger; confers resistance to puromycin
   3380..3894    +  LTR            3' LTR: 3' long terminal repeat from murine embryonic stem cell virus
   4087..4103    -  protein_bind   lac operator: The lac repressor binds to the lac operator to inhibit transcription in E. coli. This inhibition can be relieved by adding lactose or isopropyl-β-D-thiogalactopyranoside (IPTG). lac repressor encoded by lacI
   4111..4141    -  promoter       lac promoter: promoter for the E. coli lac operon
   4156..4177    -  protein_bind   CAP binding site: CAP binding activates transcription in the presence of cAMP. E. coli catabolite activator protein
   4190..4282    -  CDS            lacI (fragment): lac repressor; lacI; The lac repressor binds to the lac operator to inhibit transcription in E. coli. This inhibition can be relieved by adding lactose or isopropyl-β-D-thiogalactopyranoside (IPTG).
   4465..5053    -  rep_origin     ori: high-copy-number ColE1/pMB1/pBR322/pUC origin of replication
   5224..6084    -  CDS            AmpR: β-lactamase; bla; confers resistance to ampicillin, carbenicillin, and related antibiotics
   6085..6189    -  promoter       AmpR promoter: bla
   6284..6319    +  CDS            rop (fragment): Rop protein, which maintains plasmids at low copy number; rop
   6421..6520    +  misc_feature   bom (fragment): basis of mobility region from pBR322
   6526..6675    -  CDS            lacZα (fragment): LacZα fragment of β-galactosidase; lacZ fragment
   6675..6876    -  CDS            TcR (fragment): tetracycline efflux protein; tet; confers resistance to tetracycline
   6877..6975    +  CDS            env (fragment): murine leukemia virus gPr80 envelope polyprotein precursor; env; proteolytically cleaved into gp70SU and p15TM subunits
   7017..515     +  LTR            5' LTR (across the origin): 5' long terminal repeat from murine embryonic stem cell virus
>Addgene plasmid #83692 | MSCV-6NBC-GFP-PGK-Puro-Barcode15 | depositor full sequence | sequence record 159816 | Full Sequence
TGAAAGACCCCACCTGTAGGTTTGGCAAGCTAGCTTAAGTAACGCCATTTTGCAAGGCATGGAAAATACA
TAACTGAGAATAGAGAAGTTCAGATCAAGGTTAGGAACAGAGAGACAGCAGAATATGGGCCAAACAGGAT
ATCTGTGGTAAGCAGTTCCTGCCCCGGCTCAGGGCCAAGAACAGATGGTCCCCAGATGCGGTCCCGCCCT
CAGCAGTTTCTAGAGAACCATCAGATGTTTCCAGGGTGCCCCAAGGACCTGAAATGACCCTGTGCCTTAT
TTGAACTAACCAATCAGTTCGCTTCTCGCTTCTGTTCGCGCGCTTCTGCTCCCCGAGCTCAATAAAAGAG
CCCACAACCCCTCACTCGGCGCGCCAGTCCTCCGATAGACTGCGTCGCCCGGGTACCCGTATTCCCAATA
AAGCCTCTTGCTGTTTGCATCCGAATCGTGGACTCGCTGATCCTTGGGAGGGTCTCCTCAGATTGATTGA
CTGCCCACCTCGGGGGTCTTTCATTTGGAGGTTCCACCGAGATTTGGAGACCCCTGCCCAGGGACCACCG
ACCCCCCCGCCGGGAGGTAAGCTGGCCAGCGGTCGTTTCGTGTCTGTCTCTGTCTTTGTGCGTGTTTGTG
CCGGCATCTAATGTTTGCGCCTGCGTCTGTACTAGTTAGCTAACTAGCTCTGTATCTGGCGGACCCGTGG
TGGAACTGACGAGTTCTGAACACCCGGCCGCAACCCTGGGAGACGTCCCAGGGACTTTGGGGGCCGTTTT
TGTGGCCCGACCTGAGGAAGGGAGTCGATGTGGAATCCGACCCCGTCAGGATATGTGGTTCTGGTAGGAG
ACGAGAACCTAAAACAGTTCCCGCCTCCGTCTGAATTTTTGCTTTCGGTTTGGAACCGAAGCCGCGCGTC
TTGTCTGCTGCAGCGCTGCAGCATCGTTCTGTGTTGTCTCTGTCTGACTGTGTTTCTGTATTTGTCTGAA
AATTAGGGCCAGACTGTTACCACTCCCTTAAGTTTGACCTTAGGTCACTGGAAAGATGTCGAGCGGATCG
CTCACAACCAGTCGGTAGATGTCAAGAAGAGACGTTGGGTTACCTTCTGCTCTGCAGAATGGCCAACCTT
TAACGTCGGATGGCCGCGAGACGGCACCTTTAACCGAGACCTCATCACCCAGGTTAAGATCAAGGTCTTT
TCACCTGGCCCGCATGGACACCCAGACCAGGTCCCCTACATCGTGACCTGGGAAGCCTTGGCTTTTGACC
CCCCTCCCTGGGTCAAGCCCTTTGTACACCCTAAGCCTCCGCCTCCTCTTCCTCCATCCGCCCCGTCTCT
CCCCCTTGAACCTCCTCGTTCGACCCCGCCTCGATCCTCCCTTTATCCAGCCCTCACTCCTTCTCTAGGC
GCCGGAATTAGATCCNNNNNNCCACCATGGTGAGCAAGGGCGAGGAGCTGTTCACCGGGGTGGTGCCCAT
CCTGGTCGAGCTGGACGGCGACGTAAACGGCCACAAGTTCAGCGTGTCCGGCGAGGGCGAGGGCGATGCC
ACCTACGGCAAGCTGACCCTGAAGTTCATCTGCACCACCGGCAAGCTGCCCGTGCCCTGGCCCACCCTCG
TGACCACCCTGACCTACGGCGTGCAGTGCTTCAGCCGCTACCCCGACCACATGAAGCAGCACGACTTCTT
CAAGTCCGCCATGCCCGAAGGCTACGTCCAGGAGCGCACCATCTTCTTCAAGGACGACGGCAACTACAAG
ACCCGCGCCGAGGTGAAGTTCGAGGGCGACACCCTGGTGAACCGCATCGAGCTGAAGGGCATCGACTTCA
AGGAGGACGGCAACATCCTGGGGCACAAGCTGGAGTACAACTACAACAGCCACAACGTCTATATCATGGC
CGACAAGCAGAAGAACGGCATCAAGGTGAACTTCAAGATCCGCCACAACATCGAGGACGGCAGCGTGCAG
CTCGCCGACCACTACCAGCAGAACACCCCCATCGGCGACGGCCCCGTGCTGCTGCCCGACAACCACTACC
TGAGCACCCAGTCCGCCCTGAGCAAAGACCCCAACGAGAAGCGCGATCACATGGTCCTGCTGGAGTTCGT
GACCGCCGCCGGGATCACTCTCGGCATGGACGAGCTGTACAAGTAGCGGAGAATTCTACCGGGTAGGGGA
GGCGCTTTTCCCAAGGCAGTCTGGAGCATGCGCTTTAGCAGCCCCGCTGGGCACTTGGCGCTACACAAGT
GGCCTCTGGCCTCGCACACATTCCACATCCACCGGTAGGCGCCAACCGGCTCCGTTCTTTGGTGGCCCCT
TCGCGCCACCTTCTACTCCTCCCCTAGTCAGGAAGTTCCCCCCCGCCCCGCAGCTCGCGTCGTGCAGGAC
GTGACAAATGGAAGTAGCACGTCTCACTAGTCTCGTGCAGATGGACAGCACCGCTGAGCAATGGAAGCGG
GTAGGCCTTTGGGGCAGCGGCCAATAGCAGCTTTGCTCCTTCGCTTTCTGGGCTCAGAGGCTGGGAAGGG
GTGGGTCCGGGGGCGGGCTCAGGGGCGGGCTCAGGGGCGGGGCGGGCGCCCGAAGGTCCTCCGGAGGCCC
GGCATTCTGCACGCTTCAAAAGCGCACGTCTGCCGCGCTGTTCTCCTCTTCCTCATCTCCGGGCCTTTCG
ACCTGCAGCCCAAGCTTACCATGACCGAGTACAAGCCCACGGTGCGCCTCGCCACCCGCGACGACGTCCC
CAGGGCCGTACGCACCCTCGCCGCCGCGTTCGCCGACTACCCCGCCACGCGCCACACCGTCGATCCGGAC
CGCCACATCGAGCGGGTCACCGAGCTGCAAGAACTCTTCCTCACGCGCGTCGGGCTCGACATCGGCAAGG
TGTGGGTCGCGGACGACGGCGCCGCGGTGGCGGTCTGGACCACGCCGGAGAGCGTCGAAGCGGGGGCGGT
GTTCGCCGAGATCGGCCCGCGCATGGCCGAGTTGAGCGGTTCCCGGCTGGCCGCGCAGCAACAGATGGAA
GGCCTCCTGGCGCCGCACCGGCCCAAGGAGCCCGCGTGGTTCCTGGCCACCGTCGGCGTCTCGCCCGACC
ACCAGGGCAAGGGTCTGGGCAGCGCCGTCGTGCTCCCCGGAGTGGAGGCGGCCGAGCGCGCCGGGGTGCC
CGCCTTCCTGGAGACCTCCGCGCCCCGCAACCTCCCCTTCTACGAGCGGCTCGGCTTCACCGTCACCGCC
GACGTCGAGGTGCCCGAAGGACCGCGCACCTGGTGCATGACCCGCAAGCCCGGTGCCTGACGCCCGCCCC
ACGACCCGCAGCGCCCGACCGAAAGGAGCGCACGACCCCATGCATCGATAAAATAAAAGATTTTATTTAG
TCTCCAGAAAAAGGGGGGAATGAAAGACCCCACCTGTAGGTTTGGCAAGCTAGCTTAAGTAACGCCATTT
TGCAAGGCATGGAAAATACATAACTGAGAATAGAGAAGTTCAGATCAAGGTTAGGAACAGAGAGACAGCA
GAATATGGGCCAAACAGGATATCTGTGGTAAGCAGTTCCTGCCCCGGCTCAGGGCCAAGAACAGATGGTC
CCCAGATGCGGTCCCGCCCTCAGCAGTTTCTAGAGAACCATCAGATGTTTCCAGGGTGCCCCAAGGACCT
GAAATGACCCTGTGCCTTATTTGAACTAACCAATCAGTTCGCTTCTCGCTTCTGTTCGCGCGCTTCTGCT
CCCCGAGCTCAATAAAAGAGCCCACAACCCCTCACTCGGCGCGCCAGTCCTCCGATAGACTGCGTCGCCC
GGGTACCCGTGTATCCAATAAACCCTCTTGCAGTTGCATCCGACTTGTGGTCTCGCTGTTCCTTGGGAGG
GTCTCCTCTGAGTGATTGACTACCCGTCAGCGGGGGTCTTTCATGGGTAACAGTTTCTTGAAGTTGGAGA
ACAACATTCTGAGGGTAGGAGTCGAATATTAAGTAATCCTGACTCAATTAGCCACTGTTTTGAATCCACA
TACTCCAATACTCCTGAAATAGTTCATTATGGACAGCGCAGAAGAGCTGGGGAGAATTAATTCGTAATCA
TGGTCATAGCTGTTTCCTGTGTGAAATTGTTATCCGCTCACAATTCCACACAACATACGAGCCGGAAGCA
TAAAGTGTAAAGCCTGGGGTGCCTAATGAGTGAGCTAACTCACATTAATTGCGTTGCGCTCACTGCCCGC
TTTCCAGTCGGGAAACCTGTCGTGCCAGCTGCATTAATGAATCGGCCAACGCGCGGGGAGAGGCGGTTTG
CGTATTGGGCGCTCTTCCGCTTCCTCGCTCACTGACTCGCTGCGCTCGGTCGTTCGGCTGCGGCGAGCGG
TATCAGCTCACTCAAAGGCGGTAATACGGTTATCCACAGAATCAGGGGATAACGCAGGAAAGAACATGTG
AGCAAAAGGCCAGCAAAAGGCCAGGAACCGTAAAAAGGCCGCGTTGCTGGCGTTTTTCCATAGGCTCCGC
CCCCCTGACGAGCATCACAAAAATCGACGCTCAAGTCAGAGGTGGCGAAACCCGACAGGACTATAAAGAT
ACCAGGCGTTTCCCCCTGGAAGCTCCCTCGTGCGCTCTCCTGTTCCGACCCTGCCGCTTACCGGATACCT
GTCCGCCTTTCTCCCTTCGGGAAGCGTGGCGCTTTCTCATAGCTCACGCTGTAGGTATCTCAGTTCGGTG
TAGGTCGTTCGCTCCAAGCTGGGCTGTGTGCACGAACCCCCCGTTCAGCCCGACCGCTGCGCCTTATCCG
GTAACTATCGTCTTGAGTCCAACCCGGTAAGACACGACTTATCGCCACTGGCAGCAGCCACTGGTAACAG
GATTAGCAGAGCGAGGTATGTAGGCGGTGCTACAGAGTTCTTGAAGTGGTGGCCTAACTACGGCTACACT
AGAAGGACAGTATTTGGTATCTGCGCTCTGCTGAAGCCAGTTACCTTCGGAAAAAGAGTTGGTAGCTCTT
GATCCGGCAAACAAACCACCGCTGGTAGCGGTGGTTTTTTTGTTTGCAAGCAGCAGATTACGCGCAGAAA
AAAAGGATCTCAAGAAGATCCTTTGATCTTTTCTACGGGGTCTGACGCTCAGTGGAACGAAAACTCACGT
TAAGGGATTTTGGTCATGAGATTATCAAAAAGGATCTTCACCTAGATCCTTTTAAATTAAAAATGAAGTT
TTAAATCAATCTAAAGTATATATGAGTAAACTTGGTCTGACAGTTACCAATGCTTAATCAGTGAGGCACC
TATCTCAGCGATCTGTCTATTTCGTTCATCCATAGTTGCCTGACTCCCCGTCGTGTAGATAACTACGATA
CGGGAGGGCTTACCATCTGGCCCCAGTGCTGCAATGATACCGCGAGACCCACGCTCACCGGCTCCAGATT
TATCAGCAATAAACCAGCCAGCCGGAAGGGCCGAGCGCAGAAGTGGTCCTGCAACTTTATCCGCCTCCAT
CCAGTCTATTAATTGTTGCCGGGAAGCTAGAGTAAGTAGTTCGCCAGTTAATAGTTTGCGCAACGTTGTT
GCCATTGCTACAGGCATCGTGGTGTCACGCTCGTCGTTTGGTATGGCTTCATTCAGCTCCGGTTCCCAAC
GATCAAGGCGAGTTACATGATCCCCCATGTTGTGCAAAAAAGCGGTTAGCTCCTTCGGTCCTCCGATCGT
TGTCAGAAGTAAGTTGGCCGCAGTGTTATCACTCATGGTTATGGCAGCACTGCATAATTCTCTTACTGTC
ATGCCATCCGTAAGATGCTTTTCTGTGACTGGTGAGTACTCAACCAAGTCATTCTGAGAATAGTGTATGC
GGCGACCGAGTTGCTCTTGCCCGGCGTCAATACGGGATAATACCGCGCCACATAGCAGAACTTTAAAAGT
GCTCATCATTGGAAAACGTTCTTCGGGGCGAAAACTCTCAAGGATCTTACCGCTGTTGAGATCCAGTTCG
ATGTAACCCACTCGTGCACCCAACTGATCTTCAGCATCTTTTACTTTCACCAGCGTTTCTGGGTGAGCAA
AAACAGGAAGGCAAAATGCCGCAAAAAAGGGAATAAGGGCGACACGGAAATGTTGAATACTCATACTCTT
CCTTTTTCAATATTATTGAAGCATTTATCAGGGTTATTGTCTCATGAGCGGATACATATTTGAATGTATT
TAGAAAAATAAACAAATAGGGGTTCCGCGCACATTTCCCCGAAAAGTGCCACCTGACGTCTAAGAAACCA
TTATTATCATGACATTAACCTATAAAAATAGGCGTATCACGAGGCCCTTTCGTCTCGCGCGTTTCGGTGA
TGACGGTGAAAACCTCTGACACATGCAGCTCCCGGAGACGGTCACAGCTTGTCTGTAAGCGGATGCCGGG
AGCAGACAAGCCCGTCAGGGCGCGTCAGCGGGTGTTGGCGGGTGTCGGGGCTGGCTTAACTATGCGGCAT
CAGAGCAGATTGTACTGAGAGTGCACCATATGCGGTGTGAAATACCGCACAGATGCGTAAGGAGAAAATA
CCGCATCAGGCGCCATTCGCCATTCAGGCTGCGCAACTGTTGGGAAGGGCGATCGGTGCGGGCCTCTTCG
CTATTACGCCAGCTGGCGAAAGGGGGATGTGCTGCAAGGCGATTAAGTTGGGTAACGCCAGGGTTTTCCC
AGTCACGACGTTGTAAAACGACGGCGCAAGGAATGGTGCATGCAAGGAGATGGCGCCCAACAGTCCCCCG
GCCACGGGGCCTGCCACCATACCCACGCCGAAACAAGCGCTCATGAGCCCGAAGTGGCGAGCCCGATCTT
CCCCATCGGTGATGTCGGCGATATAGGCGCCAGCAACCGCACCTGTGGCGCCGGTGATGCCGGCCACGAT
GCGTCCGGCGTAGAGGCGATTAGTCCAATTTGTTAAAGACAGGATATCAGTGGTCCAGGCTCTAGTTTTG
ACTCAACAATATCACCAGCTGAAGCCTATAGAGTACGAGCCATAGATAAAATAAAAGATTTTATTTAGTC
TCCAGAAAAAGGGGGGAA
