>Addgene plasmid #83692 | MSCV-6NBC-GFP-PGK-Puro-Barcode15 | addgene partial sequence | sequence record 165150 | pLXSN5 5'-CCCTTGAACCTCCTCGTTCGACC-3'
CAGCCCTCACTCCTTCTCTAGGCGCCGGAATTAGATCCCGAACACCACCATGGTGAGCAAGGGCGAGGAG
CTGTTCACCGGGGTGGTGCCCATCCTGGTCGAGCTGGACGGCGACGTAAACGGCCACAAGTTCAGCGTGT
CCGGCGAGGGCGAGGGCGATGCCACCTACGGCAAGCTGACCCTGAAGTTCATCTGCACCACCGGCAAGCT
GCCCGTGCCCTGGCCCACCCTCGTGACCACCCTGACCTACGGCGTGCAGTGCTTCAGCCGCTACCCCGAC
CACATGAAGCAGCACGACTTCTTCAAGTCCGCCATGCCCGAAGGCTACGTCCAGGAGCGCACCATCTTCT
TCAAGGACGACGGCAACTACAAGACCCGCGCCGAGGTGAAGTTCGAGGGCGACACCCTGGTGAACCGCAT
CGAGCTGAAGGGCATCGACTTCAAGGAGGACGGCAACATCCTGGGGCACAAGCTGGAGTACAACTACAAC
AGCCACAACGTCTATATCATGGCCGACAAGCAGAAGAACGGCATCAAGGTGAACTTCAAGATCCGCCACA
ACATCGAGGACGGCAGCGTGCAGCTCGCCGACCACTACCAGCAGAACACCCCCATCGGCGACGGCCCCGT
GCTGCTGCCCGACAACCACTACCTGAGCACCCAGTCCGCCCTGAGCAAAGACCCCAACGAGAAGCGCGAT
CACATGGTCCTGCTGGAGTTCGTGACCGCCGCCGGGATCACTCTCGGCATGGACGAGCTGTACAAGTAGC
GGAGAATTCTACCGGGTAGGGGAGGCGCTTTTCCCAAGGCAG
